>Addgene plasmid #225431 | pUPD2_miniDFR-att-OCSterm-att-miniDFR (GB4641) | addgene full sequence | sequence record 447728 | Addgene NGS Result
TTGGATTCTCACCAATAAAAAACGCCCGGCGGCAACCGAGCGTTCTGAACAAATCCAGATGGAGTTCTGA
GGTCATTACTGGATCTATCAACAGGAGTCCAAGCGAGCTCGATATCAAATTACGCCCCGCCCTGCCACTC
GTCGCAGTACTGTTGTAATTCATTAAGCATTCTGCCGACATGGAAGCCATCACAAACGGCATGATGAACC
TGAATCGCCAGCGGCATCAGCACCTTGTCGCCTTGCGTATAATATTTGCCCATGGTGAAAACGGGGGCGA
AGAAGTTGTCCATATTGGCCACGTTTAAATCAAAACTGGTGAAACTCACCCAGGGATTGGCTGATACGAA
AAACATATTCTCAATAAACCCTTTAGGGAAATAGGCCAGGTTTTCACCGTAACACGCCACATCTTGCGAA
TATATGTGTAGAAACTGCCGGAAATCGTCGTGGTATTCACTCCAGAGTGATGAAAACGTTTCAGTTTGCT
CATGGAAAACGGTGTAACAAGGGTGAACACTATCCCATATCACCAGCTCACCGTCTTTCATTGCCATACG
AAATTCCGGATGAGCATTCATCAGGCGGGCAAGAATGTGAATAAAGGCCGGATAAAACTTGTGCTTATTT
TTCTTTACGGTCTTTAAAAAGGCCGTAATATCCAGCTGAACGGTCTGGTTATAGGTACATTGAGCAACTG
ACTGAAATGCCTCAAAATGTTCTTTACGATGCCATTGGGATATATCAACGGTGGTATATCCAGTGATTTT
TTTCTCCATTTTAGCTTCCTTAGCTCCTGAAAATCTCGATAACTCAAAAAATACGCCCGGTAGTGATCTT
ATTTCATTATGGTGAAAGTTGGAACCTCTTACGTGCCCGATCAACTCGAGTGCCACCTGACGTCTAAGAA
ACCATTATTATCATGACATTAACCTATAAAAATAGGCGTATCACGAGGCAGAATTTCAGATAAAAAAAAT
CCTTAGCTTTCGCTAAGGATGATTTCTGGAATTCGCGGCCGCTTCTAGAGCGATGAGTGGTCTCGTCCCG
TCCTAATACCTCTACGTGCAAGCAGTATAAAAACAAAATACATAAACATAACTAAAATCTCATATCGTTG
TAATTGTCATATACTAGTGGTAATTAAGTCCAGTTACACTTGTGCCCCAACTGGGGTAACCTTTGAGTTC
TCTCAGTTGGGGGCGTAGCTGCTTTAATGAGATATGCGAGAAGCCTATGATCGCATGATATTTGCTTTCA
ATTCTGTTGTGCACGTTGTAAAAAACCTGAGCATGTGTAGCTCAGATCCTTACCGCCGGTTTCGGTTCAT
TCTAATGAATATATCACCCGTTACTATCGTATTTTTATGAAATAATATTCTCCGTTCAATTTACTGATTG
TACCCTACTACTTATATGTACAATATTAAAATGAAAACAATATATTGTGCTGAATAGGTTTATAGCGACA
TCTATGATAGAGCGCCACAATAACAAACAATTGCGTTTTATTATTACAAATCCAATTTTAAAAAAAGCGG
CAGAACCGGTCAAACCTAAAAGACTGATTACATAAATCTTATTCAAATTTCAAAAGTGCCCCAGGGGCTA
GTATCTACGACACACCGAGCGGCGAACTAATAACGCTCACTGAAGGGAACTCCGGTTCCCCGCCGGCGCG
CATGGGTGAGATTCCTTGAAGTTGAGTATTGGCCGTCCGCTCTACCGAAAGTTACGGGCACCATTCAACC
CGGTCCAGCACGGCGGCCGGGTAACCGACTTGCTGCCCCGAGAATTATGCAGCATTTTTTTGGTGTATGT
GGGCCCCAAATGAAGTGCAGGTCAAACCTTGACAGTGACGACAAATCGTTGGGCGGGTCCAGGGCGAATT
TTGCGACAACATGTCGAGGCTCAGCAGCGGTGCGGGTGCCAGGGCGTGCCCTTGGGCTCCCCGGGCGCGT
ACTCCACAAGGTTAAATTTGCTGACTCTTTTTTACCTTTCATTTCTGAAAAATGTGAGACCACTCATCGC
GACTAGTAGCGGCCGCTGCAGTCCGGCAAAAAAGGGCAAGGTGTCACCACCCTGCCCTTTTTCTTTAAAA
CCGAAAAGATTACTTCGCGTTATGCAGGCTTCCTCGCTCACTGACTCGCTGCGCTCGGTCGTTCGGCTGC
GGCGAGCGGTATCAGCTCACTCAAAGGCGGTAATACGGTTATCCACAGAATCAGGGGATAACGCAGGAAA
GAACATGTGAGCAAAAGGCCAGCAAAAGGCCAGGAACCGTAAAAAGGCCGCGTTGCTGGCGTTTTTCCAC
AGGCTCCGCCCCCCTGACGAGCATCACAAAAATCGACGCTCAAGTCAGAGGTGGCGAAACCCGACAGGAC
TATAAAGATACCAGGCGTTTCCCCCTGGAAGCTCCCTCGTGCGCTCTCCTGTTCCGACCCTGCCGCTTAC
CGGATACCTGTCCGCCTTTCTCCCTTCGGGAAGCGTGGCGCTTTCTCATAGCTCACGCTGTAGGTATCTC
AGTTCGGTGTAGGTCGTTCGCTCCAAGCTGGGCTGTGTGCACGAACCCCCCGTTCAGCCCGACCGCTGCG
CCTTATCCGGTAACTATCGTCTTGAGTCCAACCCGGTAAGACACGACTTATCGCCACTGGCAGCAGCCAC
TGGTAACAGGATTAGCAGAGCGAGGTATGTAGGCGGTGCTACAGAGTTCTTGAAGTGGTGGCCTAACTAC
GGCTACACTAGAAGAACAGTATTTGGTATCTGCGCTCTGCTGAAGCCAGTTACCTTCGGAAAAAGAGTTG
GTAGCTCTTGATCCGGCAAACAAACCACCGCTGGTAGCGGTGGTTTTTTTGTTTGCAAGCAGCAGATTAC
GCGCAGAAAAAAAGGATCTCAAGAAGATCCTTTGATCTTTTCTACGGGGTCTGACGCTCAGTGGAACGAA
AACTCACGTTAAGGGATTTTGGTCATGAGATTATCAAAAAGGATCTTCACCTAGATCCTTTTAAATTAAA
AATGAAGTTTTAAATCAATCTAAAGTATATATGAGTAAACTTGGTCTGACAGCTCGAGGC
Features (pLannotate 1.2.2; 11 found; start..end, strand, type, name):
      5..99      -  terminator     lambda t0 terminator: transcription terminator from phage lambda
    123..779     -  CDS            cat: CAT_ECOLX - Experimental evidence at protein level: Swiss-Prot protein existence level 1. This enzyme is an effector of chloramphenicol resistance in bacteria. From Escherichia coli. This protein is used as a marker in many commonly used cloning vectors, such as pACYC184.
    780..877     -  promoter       cat promoter: promoter of the E. coli cat gene encoding chloramphenicol acetyltransferase
    963..1006    -  terminator     bacterial terminator: putative bacterial transcription terminator
   1009..1030    +  misc_feature   BioBrick prefix: BioBrick prefix for parts that do not start with "ATG"
   1162..1208    +  protein_bind   phage φC31 attP (fragment): attachment site of phage φC31 phage φC31 integrase
   1209..1917    +  terminator     OCS terminator: octopine synthase terminator
   1926..1959    +  protein_bind   attB: minimal attB site for the φC31 integrase (Groth et al., 2000) phage φC31 integrase
   2032..2051    +  misc_feature   BioBrick suffix: universal suffix for all parts
   2052..2109    +  terminator     his operon terminator: This putative transcriptin terminator from the E. coli his operon has a 2-bp deletion introduced during synthesis. Its efficiency has not been determined.
   2304..2892    -  rep_origin     ori: high-copy-number ColE1/pMB1/pBR322/pUC origin of replication
