[The description below was written by a language model from this plasmid's Addgene catalogue record and pLannotate feature annotations shown in this document.]
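Description:
pUPD2_miniDFR-att-OCSterm-att-miniDFR (GB4641) is a GoldenBraid level-0 "part" plasmid for plant synthetic biology, built in the pUPD2 universal domestication vector. It is a small (about 3.1 kb) high-copy E. coli plasmid carrying a ColE1/pUC-type origin and a chloramphenicol acetyltransferase gene with its own promoter for chloramphenicol selection. The cloning region sits between BioBrick prefix and suffix sequences. It is insulated by bacterial transcription terminators (lambda t0, a putative terminator and a his operon terminator). The plasmid has no plant selection marker or T-DNA elements of its own, so it serves as a storage and donor vector rather than a plant transformation vector.

The 964 bp synthetic insert is a switchable promoter module. The minimal promoter of the tomato DFR gene (SlDFR) is interrupted at position 112 by an octopine synthase (OCS) terminator. This terminator is flanked by φC31 integrase attachment sites, annotated as an attP fragment upstream and a minimal attB downstream. The intended logic appears to be that the terminator keeps the split minimal promoter inactive until φC31 integrase recombines the two att sites. With sites in the same orientation, recombination would excise the terminator and rejoin the promoter halves, although the record does not spell out this mechanism. The miniDFR segments themselves were not annotated by the automated feature caller.

Internal BsaI and BsmBI sites were removed. The part was inserted via BsmBI sites that were destroyed in cloning, and it can be released with BsaI for assembly into GoldenBraid transcriptional units. It was deposited with work on a geminivirus-based, copper-regulated plant expression system.
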