Addgene plasmid #225431: pUPD2_miniDFR-att-OCSterm-att-miniDFR (GB4641)
Purpose: OCS terminator flanked by two att sites of PhiC31 integrase located at position 112 of the SlDFR minimal promoter
Depositing lab: Diego Orzaez. Depositing organization: Instituto de Biologia Molecular y Celular de Plantas. Publication: CuBe: a geminivirus-based copper-regulated expression system suitable for post-harvest activation. Garcia-Perez E, Vazquez-Vilar M, Lozano-Duran R, Orzaez D. Plant Biotechnol J. 2025 Jan;23(1):141-155. doi: 10.1111/pbi.14485. Epub 2024 Oct 22. PubMed 39435699.
Backbone
  Vector backbone: pUPD2
  Backbone manufacturer: self-made
  Vector type: Synthetic Biology
Growth in bacteria
  Bacterial resistance: Chloramphenicol, 25 μg/mL
  Growth temperature: 37°C
  Growth strain: DH5alpha
  Copy number: High Copy
Gene/Insert
  Gene/Insert name: miniDFR-att-OCSterm-att-miniDFR
  Species: Synthetic
  Insert size (bp): 964
  Mutation: BsaI and BsmBI sites removed
  Cloning method: Restriction Enzyme; 5′ cloning site BsmBI (destroyed during cloning); 3′ cloning site BsmBI (destroyed during cloning)
  Sequencing primers: 5′ gctttcgctaaggatgatttctgg; 3′ cagggtggtgacaccttgcc
Terms and licenses: Academic/Nonprofit Terms; Industry Terms: Not Available to Industry
Depositor comments: Compatible with GoldenBraid; insert can be released with BsaI. Please visit https://doi.org/10.1101/2024.04.30.591823 for bioRxiv preprint.
How to cite: pUPD2_miniDFR-att-OCSterm-att-miniDFR (GB4641) was a gift from Diego Orzaez (Addgene plasmid # 225431 ; http://n2t.net/addgene:225431 ; RRID:Addgene_225431)
